Addgene plasmid #237595: pMIHP-16255 C.VSVG.V5
Purpose: (Empty Backbone) C.VSVG.V5 Flow Code Plasmid
Depositing lab: Adrian Liston. Depositing organization: Babraham Institute.
Backbone
  Vector backbone: p.MIHP — made from p.MIGII with the GFP element being replaced with the histone epitopes
  Vector type: Retroviral
  Tag / fusion protein: C; VSVG; V5
Growth in bacteria
  Bacterial resistance: Ampicillin, 100 μg/mL
  Growth temperature: 30°C
  Growth strain: NEB Stable
  Copy number: Unknown
Gene/Insert
  Gene/Insert name: None
Terms and licenses: Academic/Nonprofit Terms; Industry Terms: Not Available to Industry
How to cite: pMIHP-16255 C.VSVG.V5 was a gift from Adrian Liston (Addgene plasmid # 237595 ; http://n2t.net/addgene:237595 ; RRID:Addgene_237595)
