[The description below was written by a language model from this plasmid's Addgene catalogue record and pLannotate feature annotations shown in this document.]
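Description:
pMIHP-16255 C.VSVG.V5 is an empty gammaretroviral backbone built on p.MIHP, a derivative of p.MIGII in which the GFP reporter downstream of the IRES has been replaced by an epitope-tagged histone. The viral portion is of the MSCV type. It has 5' and 3' long terminal repeats from murine embryonic stem cell virus flanking the MESV Ψ packaging signal and a truncated, start-codon-less MMLV gag segment that extends the packaging region. These elements allow the transcript to be packaged when gag-pol and envelope functions are supplied in trans, and the 5' LTR acts as the promoter after integration. In bacteria the plasmid is maintained through a high-copy ColE1/pUC-type origin and selected with ampicillin via β-lactamase. The short TcR, env, lacI, rop, bom and lacZα fragments and the lac promoter/operator are non-functional remnants of earlier cloning vectors.

No gene of interest is present. Between the gag segment and the EMCV IRES is the position where a cDNA would normally be inserted in MIG-style vectors, although the feature table does not annotate cloning sites there. The IRES drives translation of a mouse histone H2B coding sequence (H2bc3). According to the catalogue entry, this histone carries the C, VSVG and V5 epitope tags. The tags are not individually annotated, but unannotated sequence follows the H2B reading frame and may contain them.

The stated purpose, "Flow Code Plasmid", suggests that this particular combination of three epitopes on a nuclear histone scaffold serves as an antibody-detectable barcode. This would let transduced cells be identified by flow cytometry and distinguished from cells carrying sibling vectors with other epitope combinations, though the record does not describe the application in more detail.
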