Features (pLannotate 1.2.2; 19 found; start..end, strand, type, name):
     32..233     -  CDS            TcR (fragment): tetracycline efflux protein; tet; confers resistance to tetracycline
    234..332     +  CDS            env (fragment): murine leukemia virus gPr80 envelope polyprotein precursor; env; proteolytically cleaved into gp70SU and p15TM subunits
    374..890     +  LTR            5' LTR: 5' long terminal repeat from murine embryonic stem cell virus
    954..1295    +  misc_feature   MESV Ψ: packaging signal of murine embryonic stem cell virus
   1362..1778    +  CDS            gag (truncated): truncated Moloney murine leukemia virus (MMLV) gag gene lacking the start codon
   1837..2397    +  misc_feature   IRES: internal ribosome entry site (IRES) of the encephalomyocarditis virus (EMCV)
   2400..2777    +  CDS            H2bc3: H2B1B_MOUSE - Also known as Hist1h2bb Experimental evidence at protein level: Swiss-Prot protein existence level 1. Core component of nucleosome. Nucleosomes wrap and compact DNA into chromatin, limiting DNA accessibility to the cellular machineries which require DNA as a template. Histones thereby play a central role in transcription regulation, DNA repair, DNA replication and chromosomal stability. DNA accessibility is regulated via a complex set of post-translational modifications of histones, also called histone code, and nucleosome remodeling. From Mus musculus (Mouse).
   2995..3025    +  misc_feature   MCS (fragment): pUC18/19 multiple cloning site
   3145..3659    +  LTR            3' LTR: 3' long terminal repeat from murine embryonic stem cell virus
   3821..3837    -  protein_bind   lac operator: The lac repressor binds to the lac operator to inhibit transcription in E. coli. This inhibition can be relieved by adding lactose or isopropyl-β-D-thiogalactopyranoside (IPTG). lac repressor encoded by lacI
   3845..3875    -  promoter       lac promoter: promoter for the E. coli lac operon
   3890..3911    -  protein_bind   CAP binding site: CAP binding activates transcription in the presence of cAMP. E. coli catabolite activator protein
   3924..4016    -  CDS            lacI (fragment): lac repressor; lacI; The lac repressor binds to the lac operator to inhibit transcription in E. coli. This inhibition can be relieved by adding lactose or isopropyl-β-D-thiogalactopyranoside (IPTG).
   4199..4787    -  rep_origin     ori: high-copy-number ColE1/pMB1/pBR322/pUC origin of replication
   4958..5818    -  CDS            AmpR: β-lactamase; bla; confers resistance to ampicillin, carbenicillin, and related antibiotics
   5819..5923    -  promoter       AmpR promoter: bla
   6018..6053    +  CDS            rop (fragment): Rop protein, which maintains plasmids at low copy number; rop
   6155..6254    +  misc_feature   bom (fragment): basis of mobility region from pBR322
   6260..32      -  CDS            lacZα (fragment) (across the origin): LacZα fragment of β-galactosidase; lacZ fragment
>Addgene plasmid #237595 | pMIHP-16255 C.VSVG.V5 | addgene full sequence | sequence record 477158 | Addgene NGS Result
TTTTCCCAGTCACGACGTTGTAAAACGACGGCGCAAGGAATGGTGCATGCAAGGAGATGGCGCCCAACAG
TCCCCCGGCCACGGGGCCTGCCACCATACCCACGCCGAAACAAGCGCTCATGAGCCCGAAGTGGCGAGCC
CGATCTTCCCCATCGGTGATGTCGGCGATATAGGCGCCAGCAACCGCACCTGTGGCGCCGGTGATGCCGG
CCACGATGCGTCCGGCGTAGAGGCGATTAGTCCAATTTGTTAAAGACAGGATATCAGTGGTCCAGGCTCT
AGTTTTGACTCAACAATATCACCAGCTGAAGCCTATAGAGTACGAGCCATAGATAAAATAAAAGATTTTA
TTTAGTCTCCAGAAAAAGGGGGGAATGAAAGACCCCACCTGTAGGTTTGGCAAGCTAGCTTAAGTAACGC
CATTTTGCAAGGCATGGAAAATACATAACTGAGAATAGAGAAGTTCAGATCAAGGTTAGGAACAGAGAGA
CAGCAGAATATGGGCCAAACAGGATATCTGTGGTAAGCAGTTCCTGCCCCGGCTCAGGGCCAAGAACAGA
TGGTCCCCAGATGCGGTCCCGCCCTCAGCAGTTTCTAGAGAACCATCAGATGTTTCCAGGGTGCCCCAAG
GACCTGAAATGACCCTGTGCCTTATTTGAACTAACCAATCAGTTCGCTTCTCGCTTCTGTTCGCGCGCTT
CTGCTCCCCGAGCTCAATAAAAGAGCCCACAACCCCTCACTCGGCGCGCCAGTCCTCCGATAGACTGCGT
CGCCCGGGTACCCGTATTCCCAATAAAGCCTCTTGCTGTTTGCATCCGAATCGTGGACTCGCTGATCCTT
GGGAGGGTCTCCTCAGATTGATTGACTGCCCACCTCGGGGGTCTTTCATTTGGAGGTTCCACCGAGATTT
GGAGACCCCTGCCCAGGGACCACCGACCCCCCCGCCGGGAGGTAAGCTGGCCAGCGGTCGTTTCGTGTCT
GTCTCTGTCTTTGTGCGTGTTTGTGCCGGCATCTAATGTTTGCGCCTGCGTCTGTACTAGTTAGCTAACT
AGCTCTGTATCTGGCGGACCCGTGGTGGAACTGACGAGTTCTGAACACCCGGCCGCAACCCTGGGAGACG
TCCCAGGGACTTTGGGGGCCGTTTTTGTGGCCCGACCTGAGGAAGGGAGTCGATGTGGAATCCGACCCCG
TCAGGATATGTGGTTCTGGTAGGAGACGAGAACCTAAAACAGTTCCCGCCTCCGTCTGAATTTTTGCTTT
CGGTTTGGAACCGAAGCCGCGCGTCTTGTCTGCTGCAGCGCTGCAGCATCGTTCTGTGTTGTCTCTGTCT
GACTGTGTTTCTGTATTTGTCTGAAAATTAGGGCCAGACTGTTACCACTCCCTTAAGTTTGACCTTAGGT
CACTGGAAAGATGTCGAGCGGATCGCTCACAACCAGTCGGTAGATGTCAAGAAGAGACGTTGGGTTACCT
TCTGCTCTGCAGAATGGCCAACCTTTAACGTCGGATGGCCGCGAGACGGCACCTTTAACCGAGACCTCAT
CACCCAGGTTAAGATCAAGGTCTTTTCACCTGGCCCGCATGGACACCCAGACCAGGTCCCCTACATCGTG
ACCTGGGAAGCCTTGGCTTTTGACCCCCCTCCCTGGGTCAAGCCCTTTGTACACCCTAAGCCTCCGCCTC
CTCTTCCTCCATCCGCCCCGTCTCTCCCCCTTGAACCTCCTCGTTCGACCCCGCCTCGATCCTCCCTTTA
TCCAGCCCTCACTCCTTCTCTAGGCGCCGGAATTCCGAACAGTCTTCCGTAATAGAAGACACAAGGCTCG
AGCGGGATCAATTCCGCCCCCCCCCTAACGTTACTGGCCGAAGCCGCTTGGAATAAGGCCGGTGTGCGTT
TGTCTATATGTTATTTTCCACCATATTGCCGTCTTTTGGCAATGTGAGGGCCCGGAAACCTGGCCCTGTC
TTCTTGACGAGCATTCCTAGGGGTCTTTCCCCTCTCGCCAAAGGAATGCAAGGTCTGTTGAATGTCGTGA
AGGAAGCAGTTCCTCTGGAAGCTTCTTGAAGACAAACAACGTCTGTAGCGACCCTTTGCAGGCAGCGGAA
CCCCCCACCTGGCGACAGGTGCCTCTGCGGCCAAAAGCCACGTGTATAAGATACACCTGCAAAGGCGGCA
CAACCCCAGTGCCACGTTGTGAGTTGGATAGTTGTGGAAAGAGTCAAATGGCTCTCCTCAAGCGTATTCA
ACAAGGGGCTGAAGGATGCCCAGAAGGTACCCCATTGTATGGGATCTGATCTGGGGCCTCGGTGCACATG
CTTTACATGTGTTTAGTCGAGGTTAAAAAAACGTCTAGGCCCCCCGAACCACGGGGACGTGGTTTTCCTT
TGAAAAACACGATAATACCATGCCAGAGCCTTCTAAGTCTGCACCAGCCCCTAAGAAGGGATCTAAGAAA
GCCATCTCTAAGGCGCAGAAGAAGGATGGCAAGAAGCGCAAGCGCAGCCGCAAGGAGAGCTATTCGGTGT
ACGTGTACAAGGTGCTGAAGCAAGTGCACCCCGACACCGGCATCTCCTCCAAGGCCATGGGCATCATGAA
CTCGTTCGTGAACGACATCTTCGAGCGCATCGCGAGCGAGGCGTCCCGCCTGGCGCATTACAACAAGCGC
TCGACCATCACGTCCCGGGAGATCCAGACGGCCGTGCGCCTGCTGCTGCCCGGGGAGCTGGCCAAGCACG
CCGTGTCGGAGGGCACTAAGGCCGTCACCAAGTACACCAGCTCCAAGGACCCACCGGTCGCCACCGGATC
CACGGTCGCCACCATGGGCGAGGACCAGGTGGACCCCAGGCTGATCGACGGCAAGGGAGGAGGCGGGGGA
GGGTATACAGATATCGAAATGAATAGACTCGGAAAGGGAGGAGGCGGGGGAGGGGGCAAACCAATTCCAA
ACCCACTGCTGGGACTGGATTCCACAGGCATGCTGATGGTGTAAGCGGCCGCGACTCTAGAGTCGACCTG
CAGGCATGCAAGCTTCAGGTAGCCGGCTAACGTTAACAACCGGTACCTCTAGAACTATAGCTAGCATGCG
CAAATTTAAAGCGCTGATATCGATAAAATAAAAGATTTTATTTAGTCTCCAGAAAAAGGGGGGAATGAAA
GACCCCACCTGTAGGTTTGGCAAGCTAGCTTAAGTAACGCCATTTTGCAAGGCATGGAAAATACATAACT
GAGAATAGAGAAGTTCAGATCAAGGTTAGGAACAGAGAGACAGCAGAATATGGGCCAAACAGGATATCTG
TGGTAAGCAGTTCCTGCCCCGGCTCAGGGCCAAGAACAGATGGTCCCCAGATGCGGTCCCGCCCTCAGCA
GTTTCTAGAGAACCATCAGATGTTTCCAGGGTGCCCCAAGGACCTGAAATGACCCTGTGCCTTATTTGAA
CTAACCAATCAGTTCGCTTCTCGCTTCTGTTCGCGCGCTTCTGCTCCCCGAGCTCAATAAAAGAGCCCAC
AACCCCTCACTCGGCGCGCCAGTCCTCCGATAGACTGCGTCGCCCGGGTACCCGTGTATCCAATAAACCC
TCTTGCAGTTGCATCCGACTTGTGGTCTCGCTGTTCCTTGGGAGGGTCTCCTCTGAGTGATTGACTACCC
GTCAGCGGGGGTCTTTCATGGGTAACAGTTTCTTGAAGTTGGAGAACAACATTCTGAGGGTAGGAGTCGA
ATATTAAGTAATCCTGACTCAATTAGCCACTGTTTTGAATCCACATACTCCAATACTCCTGAAATAGTTC
ATTATGGACAGCGCAGAAAGAGCTGGGGAGAATTGTGAAATTGTTATCCGCTCACAATTCCACACAACAT
ACGAGCCGGAAGCATAAAGTGTAAAGCCTGGGGTGCCTAATGAGTGAGCTAACTCACATTAATTGCGTTG
CGCTCACTGCCCGCTTTCCAGTCGGGAAACCTGTCGTGCCAGCTGCATTAATGAATCGGCCAACGCGCGG
GGAGAGGCGGTTTGCGTATTGGGCGCTCTTCCGCTTCCTCGCTCACTGACTCGCTGCGCTCGGTCGTTCG
GCTGCGGCGAGCGGTATCAGCTCACTCAAAGGCGGTAATACGGTTATCCACAGAATCAGGGGATAACGCA
GGAAAGAACATGTGAGCAAAAGGCCAGCAAAAGGCCAGGAACCGTAAAAAGGCCGCGTTGCTGGCGTTTT
TCCATAGGCTCCGCCCCCCTGACGAGCATCACAAAAATCGACGCTCAAGTCAGAGGTGGCGAAACCCGAC
AGGACTATAAAGATACCAGGCGTTTCCCCCTGGAAGCTCCCTCGTGCGCTCTCCTGTTCCGACCCTGCCG
CTTACCGGATACCTGTCCGCCTTTCTCCCTTCGGGAAGCGTGGCGCTTTCTCATAGCTCACGCTGTAGGT
ATCTCAGTTCGGTGTAGGTCGTTCGCTCCAAGCTGGGCTGTGTGCACGAACCCCCCGTTCAGCCCGACCG
CTGCGCCTTATCCGGTAACTATCGTCTTGAGTCCAACCCGGTAAGACACGACTTATCGCCACTGGCAGCA
GCCACTGGTAACAGGATTAGCAGAGCGAGGTATGTAGGCGGTGCTACAGAGTTCTTGAAGTGGTGGCCTA
ACTACGGCTACACTAGAAGAACAGTATTTGGTATCTGCGCTCTGCTGAAGCCAGTTACCTTCGGAAAAAG
AGTTGGTAGCTCTTGATCCGGCAAACAAACCACCGCTGGTAGCGGTGGTTTTTTTGTTTGCAAGCAGCAG
ATTACGCGCAGAAAAAAAGGATCTCAAGAAGATCCTTTGATCTTTTCTACGGGGTCTGACGCTCAGTGGA
ACGAAAACTCACGTTAAGGGATTTTGGTCATGAGATTATCAAAAAGGATCTTCACCTAGATCCTTTTAAA
TTAAAAATGAAGTTTTAAATCAATCTAAAGTATATATGAGTAAACTTGGTCTGACAGTTACCAATGCTTA
ATCAGTGAGGCACCTATCTCAGCGATCTGTCTATTTCGTTCATCCATAGTTGCCTGACTCCCCGTCGTGT
AGATAACTACGATACGGGAGGGCTTACCATCTGGCCCCAGTGCTGCAATGATACCGCGAGACCCACGCTC
ACCGGCTCCAGATTTATCAGCAATAAACCAGCCAGCCGGAAGGGCCGAGCGCAGAAGTGGTCCTGCAACT
TTATCCGCCTCCATCCAGTCTATTAATTGTTGCCGGGAAGCTAGAGTAAGTAGTTCGCCAGTTAATAGTT
TGCGCAACGTTGTTGCCATTGCTACAGGCATCGTGGTGTCACGCTCGTCGTTTGGTATGGCTTCATTCAG
CTCCGGTTCCCAACGATCAAGGCGAGTTACATGATCCCCCATGTTGTGCAAAAAAGCGGTTAGCTCCTTC
GGTCCTCCGATCGTTGTCAGAAGTAAGTTGGCCGCAGTGTTATCACTCATGGTTATGGCAGCACTGCATA
ATTCTCTTACTGTCATGCCATCCGTAAGATGCTTTTCTGTGACTGGTGAGTACTCAACCAAGTCATTCTG
AGAATAGTGTATGCGGCGACCGAGTTGCTCTTGCCCGGCGTCAATACGGGATAATACCGCGCCACATAGC
AGAACTTTAAAAGTGCTCATCATTGGAAAACGTTCTTCGGGGCGAAAACTCTCAAGGATCTTACCGCTGT
TGAGATCCAGTTCGATGTAACCCACTCGTGCACCCAACTGATCTTCAGCATCTTTTACTTTCACCAGCGT
TTCTGGGTGAGCAAAAACAGGAAGGCAAAATGCCGCAAAAAAGGGAATAAGGGCGACACGGAAATGTTGA
ATACTCATACTCTTCCTTTTTCAATATTATTGAAGCATTTATCAGGGTTATTGTCTCATGAGCGGATACA
TATTTGAATGTATTTAGAAAAATAAACAAATAGGGGTTCCGCGCACATTTCCCCGAAAAGTGCCACCTGA
CGTCTAAGAAACCATTATTATCATGACATTAACCTATAAAAATAGGCGTATCACGAGGCCCTTTCGTCTC
GCGCGTTTCGGTGATGACGGTGAAAACCTCTGACACATGCAGCTCCCGGAGACGGTCACAGCTTGTCTGT
AAGCGGATGCCGGGAGCAGACAAGCCCGTCAGGGCGCGTCAGCGGGTGTTGGCGGGTGTCGGGGCTGGCT
TAACTATGCGGCATCAGAGCAGATTGTACTGAGAGTGCACCATATGCGGTGTGAAATACCGCACAGATGC
GTAAGGAGAAAATACCGCATCAGGCGCCATTCGCCATTCAGGCTGCGCAACTGTTGGGAAGGGCGATCGG
TGCGGGCCTCTTCGCTATTACGCCAGCTGGCGAAAGGGGGATGTGCTGCAAGGCGATTAAGTTGGGTAAC
GCCAGGG
